Addgene plasmid #216075: pRDA_512
Purpose: (Empty Backbone) RSV-driven, lentiGuide-based destination vector
Depositing lab: John Doench. Depositing organization: Broad Institute. Publication: Modular vector assembly enables rapid assessment of emerging CRISPR technologies. McGee AV, Liu YV, Griffith AL, Szegletes ZM, Wen B, Kraus C, Miller NW, Steger RJ, Escude Velasco B, Bosch JA, Zirin JD, Viswanatha R, Sontheimer EJ, Goodale A, Greene MA, Green TM, Doench JG. Cell Genom. 2024 Mar 13;4(3):100519. doi: 10.1016/j.xgen.2024.100519. PubMed 38484704.
Backbone
  Vector backbone: pRDA_512
  Vector type: Mammalian Expression, Lentiviral ; Destination
Growth in bacteria
  Bacterial resistance: Ampicillin, 100 μg/mL
  Growth temperature: 37°C
  Growth strain: NEB Stable
  Copy number: Unknown
Gene/Insert
  Gene/Insert name: None
Resource information
  A portion of this plasmid was derived from a plasmid made by: Genscript ID: U121QFK200-40
Terms and licenses: Academic/Nonprofit Terms; Industry Terms: Not Available to Industry
Depositor comments: Please visit https://www.biorxiv.org/content/10.1101/2023.10.25.564061v1 for bioRxiv preprint.
How to cite: pRDA_512 was a gift from John Doench (Addgene plasmid # 216075 ; http://n2t.net/addgene:216075 ; RRID:Addgene_216075)
