[The description below was written by a language model from this plasmid's Addgene catalogue record and pLannotate feature annotations shown in this document.]
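Description:
pRDA_512 is an empty lentiviral destination vector derived from the lentiGuide backbone, built as a recipient for modular assembly of CRISPR expression cassettes for mammalian cells. It carries no insert. In bacteria it is maintained through a high-copy ColE1/pUC-type origin and selected with ampicillin via the β-lactamase gene. An f1 origin, remnants of the lac region (lacZα and lacI fragments, lac promoter and operator, CAP site) and flanking T7 and T3 promoters are carried over from the cloning-vector scaffold. An SV40 origin and SV40 polyadenylation signal lie just downstream of the viral cassette.

The lentiviral portion follows a third-generation layout. A Rous sarcoma virus enhancer/promoter is fused directly to a truncated HIV-1 5' LTR, so that transcription of the viral genomic RNA in packaging cells should not depend on Tat; this is the "RSV-driven" feature in the catalogue description. Downstream are the Ψ packaging signal with an adjoining gag fragment, the Rev response element for Rev-dependent nuclear export of the unspliced genome, and the cPPT/CTS, which aids nuclear import of the reverse-transcribed genome. A WPRE that enhances transcript stability and expression precedes the 3' LTR, which the annotation software labels as a second truncated 5' LTR.

Between the cPPT/CTS and the WPRE the feature table annotates nothing: no internal promoter, guide scaffold, selection marker or reporter. This unannotated stretch of a few hundred bases is presumably where modules are inserted, but the record does not state the cloning sites or assembly chemistry. Users supply the promoters, guide cassettes, effectors and mammalian markers, and the finished construct is packaged into lentivirus using helper plasmids.
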