Features (pLannotate 1.2.2; 23 found; start..end, strand, type, name):
    453..1041    +  misc_feature   WPRE: woodchuck hepatitis virus posttranscriptional regulatory element
   1037..1180    +  CDS            nef (fragment): NEF_HV1LA - Experimental evidence at protein level: Swiss-Prot protein existence level 1. Extracellular Nef protein targets CD4(+) T-lymphocytes for apoptosis by interacting with CXCR4 surface receptors. From Human immunodeficiency virus type 1 group M subtype B (isolate Lai) (HIV-1).
   1166..1346    +  LTR            5' LTR (truncated): truncated 5' long terminal repeat (LTR) from HIV-1
   1424..1545    +  polyA_signal   SV40 poly(A) signal: SV40 polyadenylation signal
   1585..1720    +  rep_origin     SV40 ori: SV40 origin of replication
   1741..1759    -  promoter       T7 promoter: promoter for bacteriophage T7 RNA polymerase
   1767..1922    +  CDS            lacZα (fragment): LacZα fragment of β-galactosidase; lacZ fragment
   1927..2355    +  rep_origin     f1 ori (sequence partly withheld): f1 bacteriophage origin of replication; arrow indicates direction of (+) strand synthesis
   2408..2512    +  promoter       AmpR promoter: bla
   2513..3373    +  CDS            AmpR: β-lactamase; bla; confers resistance to ampicillin, carbenicillin, and related antibiotics
   3544..4132    +  rep_origin     ori: high-copy-number ColE1/pMB1/pBR322/pUC origin of replication
   4315..4407    +  CDS            lacI (fragment): lac repressor; lacI; The lac repressor binds to the lac operator to inhibit transcription in E. coli. This inhibition can be relieved by adding lactose or isopropyl-β-D-thiogalactopyranoside (IPTG).
   4420..4441    +  protein_bind   CAP binding site: CAP binding activates transcription in the presence of cAMP. E. coli catabolite activator protein
   4456..4486    +  promoter       lac promoter: promoter for the E. coli lac operon
   4494..4510    +  protein_bind   lac operator: The lac repressor binds to the lac operator to inhibit transcription in E. coli. This inhibition can be relieved by adding lactose or isopropyl-β-D-thiogalactopyranoside (IPTG). lac repressor encoded by lacI
   4555..4573    +  promoter       T3 promoter: promoter for bacteriophage T3 RNA polymerase
   4601..4827    +  promoter       RSV promoter: Rous sarcoma virus enhancer/promoter
   4828..5008    +  LTR            5' LTR (truncated): truncated 5' long terminal repeat (LTR) from HIV-1
   5055..5180    +  misc_feature   HIV-1 Ψ: packaging signal of human immunodeficiency virus type 1
   5164..5527    +  CDS            HIV-1 gag (fragment): gag protein from human immunodeficiency virus 1; gag
   5673..5906    +  misc_feature   RRE: The Rev response element (RRE) of HIV-1 allows for Rev-dependent mRNA export from the nucleus to the cytoplasm.
   6283..6309    +  CDS            Rev (fragment): human immunodeficiency virus 1 (HIV-1) Rev protein; rev; enhances nuclear export of unspliced and incompletely spliced viral mRNAs
   6369..6486    +  misc_feature   cPPT/CTS: central polypurine tract and central termination sequence of HIV-1
>Addgene plasmid #216075 | pRDA_512 | addgene full sequence | sequence record 431422 | Addgene NGS Result
CCCGGGCAGAACGTCTTCACCAGTAATTTACGTGGGAAAGGTGCTTGTGTCCCAACAGGCTAGGATATAA
TGCTGAAACCGTCCCCCAAGCGTTCAGGGTGGGGTTTGCTACAACTTCCGAGTCCAATGTGTCCGTGTTC
ATGATATATATGCTCAAGGGCGAGAATTGGACCTAGCTTTCGTGTTAGTACGTAGCATGGTGACACAAGC
ACAGTAGATCCTGCCCGCGTATCCTATATATTAAGTTAATTCTTATGGAATATAATAACATGTGGATGGC
CAGTGGTCGGTTGTTACACGCCTACCGCGATGCTGAATGACCCGGACTAGAGTGGCGAAATTTATGGCGT
GTGACCCGTTATGCTCCATTTCGGTCAGTGGGTCATTGCTAGTAGTCGATTGCATTGCCATTCTCCGAGT
GATTTATGGACCCCAGTGAAGACGCATTCGAAAATCAACCTCTGGATTACAAAATTTGTGAAAGATTGAC
TGGTATTCTTAACTATGTTGCTCCTTTTACGCTATGTGGATACGCTGCTTTAATGCCTTTGTATCATGCT
ATTGCTTCCCGTATGGCTTTCATTTTCTCCTCCTTGTATAAATCCTGGTTGCTGTCTCTTTATGAGGAGT
TGTGGCCCGTTGTCAGGCAACGTGGCGTGGTGTGCACTGTGTTTGCTGACGCAACCCCCACTGGTTGGGG
CATTGCCACCACCTGTCAGCTCCTTTCCGGGACTTTCGCTTTCCCCCTCCCTATTGCCACGGCGGAACTC
ATCGCCGCCTGCCTTGCCCGCTGCTGGACAGGGGCTCGGCTGTTGGGCACTGACAATTCCGTGGTGTTGT
CGGGGAAATCATCGTCCTTTCCTTGGCTGCTCGCCTGTGTTGCCACCTGGATTCTGCGCGGGACGTCCTT
CTGCTACGTCCCTTCGGCCCTCAATCCAGCGGACCTTCCTTCCCGCGGCCTGCTGCCGGCTCTGCGGCCT
CTTCCGCGTCCTCGCCTTCGCCCTCAGACGAGTCGGATCTCCCTTTGGGCCGCCTCCCCGCGTCGACTTT
AAGACCAATGACTTACAAGGCAGCTGTAGATCTTAGCCACTTTTTAAAAGAAAAGGGGGGACTGGAAGGG
CTAATTCACTCCCAACGAAGATAAGATCTGCTTTTTGCTTGTACTGGGTCTCTCTGGTTAGACCAGATCT
GAGCCTGGGAGCTCTCTGGCTAACTAGGGAACCCACTGCTTAAGCCTCAATAAAGCTTGCCTTGAGTGCT
TCAAGTAGTGTGTGCCCGTCTGTTGTGTGACTCTGGTAACTAGAGATCCCTCAGACCCTTTTAGTCAGTG
TGGAAAATCTCTAGCAGTACGTATAGTAGTTCATGTCATCTTATTATTCAGTATTTATAACTTGCAAAGA
AATGAATATCAGAGAGTGAGAGGAACTTGTTTATTGCAGCTTATAATGGTTACAAATAAAGCAATAGCAT
CACAAATTTCACAAATAAAGCATTTTTTTCACTGCATTCTAGTTGTGGTTTGTCCAAACTCATCAATGTA
TCTTATCATGTCTGGCTCTAGCTATCCCGCCCCTAACTCCGCCCATCCCGCCCCTAACTCCGCCCAGTTC
CGCCCATTCTCCGCCCCATGGCTGACTAATTTTTTTTATTTATGCAGAGGCCGAGGCCGCCTCGGCCTCT
GAGCTATTCCAGAAGTAGTGAGGAGGCTTTTTTGGAGGCCTAGGGACGTACCCAATTCGCCCTATAGTGA
GTCGTATTACGCGCGCTCACTGGCCGTCGTTTTACAACGTCGTGACTGGGAAAACCCTGGCGTTACCCAA
CTTAATCGCCTTGCAGCACATCCCCCTTTCGCCAGCTGGCGTAATAGCGAAGAGGCCCGCACCGATCGCC
CTTCCCAACAGTTGCGCAGCCTGAATGGCGAATGGG
[124 nt withheld, positions 1927-2050]
C
[91 nt withheld, positions 2052-2142]
A
[49 nt withheld, positions 2144-2192]
CCTTTGACGTTGGAGTCCACGTTCTTT
[37 nt withheld, positions 2220-2256]
ACCCTATCTCGGTCTATTCTTTTGATTTATAAGGGATTTTGCCGATTTCGGCCTATTGGTTAAAAAATGA
GCTGATTTAACAAAAATTTAACGCGAATTTTAACAAAATATTAACGCTTACAATTTAGGTGGCACTTTTC
GGGGAAATGTGCGCGGAACCCCTATTTGTTTATTTTTCTAAATACATTCAAATATGTATCCGCTCATGAG
ACAATAACCCTGATAAATGCTTCAATAATATTGAAAAAGGAAGAGTATGAGTATTCAACATTTCCGTGTC
GCCCTTATTCCCTTTTTTGCGGCATTTTGCCTTCCTGTTTTTGCTCACCCAGAAACGCTGGTGAAAGTAA
AAGATGCTGAAGATCAGTTGGGTGCACGAGTGGGTTACATCGAACTGGATCTCAACAGCGGTAAGATCCT
TGAGAGTTTTCGCCCCGAAGAACGTTTTCCAATGATGAGCACTTTTAAAGTTCTGCTATGTGGCGCGGTA
TTATCCCGTATTGACGCCGGGCAAGAGCAACTCGGTCGCCGCATACACTATTCTCAGAATGACTTGGTTG
AGTACTCACCAGTCACAGAAAAGCATCTTACGGATGGCATGACAGTAAGAGAATTATGCAGTGCTGCCAT
AACCATGAGTGATAACACTGCGGCCAACTTACTTCTGACAACGATCGGAGGACCGAAGGAGCTAACCGCT
TTTTTGCACAACATGGGGGATCATGTAACTCGCCTTGATCGTTGGGAACCGGAGCTGAATGAAGCCATAC
CAAACGACGAGCGTGACACCACGATGCCTGTAGCAATGGCAACAACGTTGCGCAAACTATTAACTGGCGA
ACTACTTACTCTAGCTTCCCGGCAACAATTAATAGACTGGATGGAGGCGGATAAAGTTGCAGGACCACTT
CTGCGCTCGGCCCTTCCGGCTGGCTGGTTTATTGCTGATAAATCTGGAGCCGGTGAGCGTGGGTCTCGCG
GTATCATTGCAGCACTGGGGCCAGATGGTAAGCCCTCCCGTATCGTAGTTATCTACACGACGGGGAGTCA
GGCAACTATGGATGAACGAAATAGACAGATCGCTGAGATAGGTGCCTCACTGATTAAGCATTGGTAACTG
TCAGACCAAGTTTACTCATATATACTTTAGATTGATTTAAAACTTCATTTTTAATTTAAAAGGATCTAGG
TGAAGATCCTTTTTGATAATCTCATGACCAAAATCCCTTAACGTGAGTTTTCGTTCCACTGAGCGTCAGA
CCCCGTAGAAAAGATCAAAGGATCTTCTTGAGATCCTTTTTTTCTGCGCGTAATCTGCTGCTTGCAAACA
AAAAAACCACCGCTACCAGCGGTGGTTTGTTTGCCGGATCAAGAGCTACCAACTCTTTTTCCGAAGGTAA
CTGGCTTCAGCAGAGCGCAGATACCAAATACTGTTCTTCTAGTGTAGCCGTAGTTAGGCCACCACTTCAA
GAACTCTGTAGCACCGCCTACATACCTCGCTCTGCTAATCCTGTTACCAGTGGCTGCTGCCAGTGGCGAT
AAGTCGTGTCTTACCGGGTTGGACTCAAGACGATAGTTACCGGATAAGGCGCAGCGGTCGGGCTGAACGG
GGGGTTCGTGCACACAGCCCAGCTTGGAGCGAACGACCTACACCGAACTGAGATACCTACAGCGTGAGCT
ATGAGAAAGCGCCACGCTTCCCGAAGGGAGAAAGGCGGACAGGTATCCGGTAAGCGGCAGGGTCGGAACA
GGAGAGCGCACGAGGGAGCTTCCAGGGGGAAACGCCTGGTATCTTTATAGTCCTGTCGGGTTTCGCCACC
TCTGACTTGAGCGTCGATTTTTGTGATGCTCGTCAGGGGGGCGGAGCCTATGGAAAAACGCCAGCAACGC
GGCCTTTTTACGGTTCCTGGCCTTTTGCTGGCCTTTTGCTCACATGTTCTTTCCTGCGTTATCCCCTGAT
TCTGTGGATAACCGTATTACCGCCTTTGAGTGAGCTGATACCGCTCGCCGCAGCCGAACGACCGAGCGCA
GCGAGTCAGTGAGCGAGGAAGCGGAAGAGCGCCCAATACGCAAACCGCCTCTCCCCGCGCGTTGGCCGAT
TCATTAATGCAGCTGGCACGACAGGTTTCCCGACTGGAAAGCGGGCAGTGAGCGCAACGCAATTAATGTG
AGTTAGCTCACTCATTAGGCACCCCAGGCTTTACACTTTATGCTTCCGGCTCGTATGTTGTGTGGAATTG
TGAGCGGATAACAATTTCACACAGGAAACAGCTATGACCATGATTACGCCAAGCGCGCAATTAACCCTCA
CTAAAGGGAACAAAAGCTGGAGCTGCAAGCTTAATGTAGTCTTATGCAATACTCTTGTAGTCTTGCAACA
TGGTAACGATGAGTTAGCAACATGCCTTACAAGGAGAGAAAAAGCACCGTGCATGCCGATTGGTGGAAGT
AAGGTGGTACGATCGTGCCTTATTAGGAAGGCAACAGACGGGTCTGACATGGATTGGACGAACCACTGAA
TTGCCGCATTGCAGAGATATTGTATTTAAGTGCCTAGCTCGATACATAAACGGGTCTCTCTGGTTAGACC
AGATCTGAGCCTGGGAGCTCTCTGGCTAACTAGGGAACCCACTGCTTAAGCCTCAATAAAGCTTGCCTTG
AGTGCTTCAAGTAGTGTGTGCCCGTCTGTTGTGTGACTCTGGTAACTAGAGATCCCTCAGACCCTTTTAG
TCAGTGTGGAAAATCTCTAGCAGTGGCGCCCGAACAGGGACTTGAAAGCGAAAGGGAAACCAGAGGAGCT
CTCTCGACGCAGGACTCGGCTTGCTGAAGCGCGCACGGCAAGAGGCGAGGGGCGGCGACTGGTGAGTACG
CCAAAAATTTTGACTAGCGGAGGCTAGAAGGAGAGAGATGGGTGCGAGAGCGTCAGTATTAAGCGGGGGA
GAATTAGATCGCGATGGGAAAAAATTCGGTTAAGGCCAGGGGGAAAGAAAAAATATAAATTAAAACATAT
AGTATGGGCAAGCAGGGAGCTAGAACGATTCGCAGTTAATCCTGGCCTGTTAGAAACATCAGAAGGCTGT
AGACAAATACTGGGACAGCTACAACCATCCCTTCAGACAGGATCAGAAGAACTTAGATCATTATATAATA
CAGTAGCAACCCTCTATTGTGTGCATCAAAGGATAGAGATAAAAGACACCAAGGAAGCTTTAGACAAGAT
AGAGGAAGAGCAAAACAAAAGTAAGACCACCGCACAGCAAGCGGCCGCTGATCTTCAGACCTGGAGGAGG
AGATATGAGGGACAATTGGAGAAGTGAATTATATAAATATAAAGTAGTAAAAATTGAACCATTAGGAGTA
GCACCCACCAAGGCAAAGAGAAGAGTGGTGCAGAGAGAAAAAAGAGCAGTGGGAATAGGAGCTTTGTTCC
TTGGGTTCTTGGGAGCAGCAGGAAGCACTATGGGCGCAGCGTCAATGACGCTGACGGTACAGGCCAGACA
ATTATTGTCTGGTATAGTGCAGCAGCAGAACAATTTGCTGAGGGCTATTGAGGCGCAACAGCATCTGTTG
CAACTCACAGTCTGGGGCATCAAGCAGCTCCAGGCAAGAATCCTGGCTGTGGAAAGATACCTAAAGGATC
AACAGCTCCTGGGGATTTGGGGTTGCTCTGGAAAACTCATTTGCACCACTGCTGTGCCTTGGAATGCTAG
TTGGAGTAATAAATCTCTGGAACAGATTTGGAATCACACGACCTGGATGGAGTGGGACAGAGAAATTAAC
AATTACACAAGCTTAATACACTCCTTAATTGAAGAATCGCAAAACCAGCAAGAAAAGAATGAACAAGAAT
TATTGGAATTAGATAAATGGGCAAGTTTGTGGAATTGGTTTAACATAACAAATTGGCTGTGGTATATAAA
ATTATTCATAATGATAGTAGGAGGCTTGGTAGGTTTAAGAATAGTTTTTGCTGTACTTTCTATAGTGAAT
AGAGTTAGGCAGGGATATTCACCATTATCGTTTCAGACCCACCTCCCAACCCCGAGGGGACCCTGGTACC
CATGCATGCATGAATTCTAGATCTTGAGACAAATGGCAGTATTCATCCACAATTTTAAAAGAAAAGGGGG
GATTGGGGGGTACAGTGCAGGGGAAAGAATAGTAGACATAATAGCAACAGACATACAAACTAAAGAATTA
CAAAAACAAATTACAAAAATTCAAAATTTTCGGGTTTATTACAGGGACAGCAGAGATCCACTTTGGCGCC
GGCTCGAGGGGG
